Addgene plasmid #26705: pLKO.1-puro-cfPar3_3
Depositing lab: Keith Mostov. Depositing organization: University of California, San Francisco (UCSF). Publication: A molecular network for de novo generation of the apical surface and lumen. Bryant DM, Datta A, Rodriguez-Fraticelli AE, Peranen J, Martin-Belmonte F, Mostov KE. Nat Cell Biol. 2010 Nov;12(11):1035-45. doi: 10.1038/ncb2106. Epub 2010 Oct 3. PubMed 20890297.
Backbone
  Vector backbone: pLKO.1-puro
  Backbone size w/o insert (bp): 7000
  Vector type: Mammalian Expression, Lentiviral, RNAi
  Selectable markers: Puromycin
Growth in bacteria
  Bacterial resistance: Ampicillin, 100 μg/mL
  Growth temperature: 37°C
  Growth strain: Stbl3
  Copy number: High Copy
Gene/Insert
  Gene/Insert name: Dog Par3 RNAi
  Mutation: Canine Par3 RNAi
  Cloning method: Restriction Enzyme; 5′ cloning site AgeI (destroyed during cloning); 3′ cloning site EcoRI (destroyed during cloning)
  Sequencing primers: 5′ LKO.1 5'
Resource information
  A portion of this plasmid was derived from a plasmid made by: RNAi target sequence adapted from PMID: 18070914.
Terms and licenses: Academic/Nonprofit Terms; Industry Terms: Not Available to Industry
Depositor comments: Canine Par3 RNAi: 5'-CCAAGGGAACTGAATGCAGAGCCAA-3'.
How to cite: pLKO.1-puro-cfPar3_3 was a gift from Keith Mostov (Addgene plasmid # 26705 ; http://n2t.net/addgene:26705 ; RRID:Addgene_26705)
