[The description below was written by a language model from this plasmid's Addgene catalogue record.]
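Description:
pLKO.1-puro-cfPar3_3 is a lentiviral RNAi vector built on the pLKO.1-puro backbone (about 7 kb without insert) and designed to knock down the canine ("cf", Canis familiaris) polarity protein Par3 in mammalian cells. It is maintained in bacteria as a high-copy plasmid under ampicillin selection. The recommended host is a recombination-deficient strain, the usual choice for lentiviral plasmids because it limits rearrangement between the repeated viral terminal sequences. Transduced or transfected mammalian cells are selected with puromycin.

The payload is a short hairpin cassette targeting dog Par3, cloned as an oligonucleotide insert between the AgeI and EcoRI sites of the backbone, both of which were destroyed during cloning. The target sequence was adapted from a previously published Par3 RNAi reagent, and the "_3" suffix suggests it is one of a series of hairpins against the same gene. No feature table accompanies the record and the promoter is not stated. In the standard pLKO.1 design, however, hairpins placed at this position are transcribed from a human U6 RNA polymerase III promoter, while a separate cassette provides puromycin resistance, all lying between the lentiviral LTRs so that the unit can be packaged into virus and integrated into the target genome.

The associated publication concerns the molecular network that generates the apical surface and lumen de novo in epithelial cells. The construct therefore serves for stable depletion of Par3 in canine cells in order to test its role in epithelial polarity and lumen formation. The specific cell line is not named in the record.
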