>Addgene plasmid #26705 | pLKO.1-puro-cfPar3_3 | addgene partial sequence | sequence record 32946 | 26705 with hU6-F
GGCTGTTAGAGAGATAATTGGAATTAATTTGACTGTAAACACAAAGATATTAGTACAAAATACGTGACGT
AGAAAGTAATAATTTCTTGGGTAGTTTGCAGTTTTAAAATTATGTTTTAAAATGGACTATCATATGCTTA
CCGTAACTTGAAAGTATTTCGATTTCTTGGCTTTATATATCTTGTGGAAAGGACGAAACACCGGCCCGCC
AAGGGAACTGAATGCAGAGCCAACGAATTGGCTCTGCATTCGGTTCCCTTGGTTTTTGGAAGAATTCTCG
ACCTCGAGACAAATGGCAGTATTCATCCACAATTTTAAAAGAAAAGGGGGGATTGGGGGGTACAGTGCAG
GGGAAAGAATAGTAGACATAATAGCAACAGACATACAAACTAAAGAATTACAAAAACAAATTACAAAAAT
TCAAAATTTTCGGGTTTATTACAGGGACAGCAGAGATCCACTTTGGCCGCGGCTCGAGGGGGTTGGGGTT
GCGCCTTTTCCAAGGCAGCCCTGGGTTTGCGCAGGGACGCGGCTGCTCTGGGCGTGGTTCCGGGAAACGC
AGCGGCGCCGACCCTGGGTCTCGCACATTCTTCACGTCCGTTCGCAGCGTCACCCGGATCTTCGCCGCTA
CCCTTGTGGGCCCCCCGGCGACGCTTCCTGCTCCGCCCCTAAGTCGGGAAGGTTCCTTGCGGTTCGCGGC
GTGCCGGACGTGACAAACGGAAGCCGCACGTCTCACTAGTACCCTCGCAGACGGACAGCGCCAGGGAGCA
ATGGCAGCGCGCCGACCGCG
